>Addgene plasmid #219143 | SFFV-ETS2-Brd 184 | addgene full sequence | sequence record 450683 | Addgene NGS Result
AGCTTAATGTAGTCTTATGCAATACTCTTGTAGTCTTGCAACATGGTAACGATGAGTTAGCAACATGCCT
TACAAGGAGAGAAAAAGCACCGTGCATGCCGATTGGTGGAAGTAAGGTGGTACGATCGTGCCTTATTAGG
AAGGCAACAGACGGGTCTGACATGGATTGGACGAACCACTGAATTGCCGCATTGCAGAGATATTGTATTT
AAGTGCCTAGCTCGATACATAAACGGGTCTCTCTGGTTAGACCAGATCTGAGCCTGGGAGCTCTCTGGCT
AACTAGGGAACCCACTGCTTAAGCCTCAATAAAGCTTGCCTTGAGTGCTTCAAGTAGTGTGTGCCCGTCT
GTTGTGTGACTCTGGTAACTAGAGATCCCTCAGACCCTTTTAGTCAGTGTGGAAAATCTCTAGCAGTGGC
GCCCGAACAGGGACTTGAAAGCGAAAGGGAAACCAGAGGAGCTCTCTCGACGCAGGACTCGGCTTGCTGA
AGCGCGCACGGCAAGAGGCGAGGGGCGGCGACTGGTGAGTACGCCAAAAATTTTGACTAGCGGAGGCTAG
AAGGAGAGAGATGGGTGCGAGAGCGTCAGTATTAAGCGGGGGAGAATTAGATCGCGATGGGAAAAAATTC
GGTTAAGGCCAGGGGGAAAGAAAAAATATAAATTAAAACATATAGTATGGGCAAGCAGGGAGCTAGAACG
ATTCGCAGTTAATCCTGGCCTGTTAGAAACATCAGAAGGCTGTAGACAAATACTGGGACAGCTACAACCA
TCCCTTCAGACAGGATCAGAAGAACTTAGATCATTATATAATACAGTAGCAACCCTCTATTGTGTGCATC
AAAGGATAGAGATAAAAGACACCAAGGAAGCTTTAGACAAGATAGAGGAAGAGCAAAACAAAAGTAAGAC
CACCGCACAGCAAGCGGCCGCTGATCTTCAGACCTGGAGGAGGAGATATGAGGGACAATTGGAGAAGTGA
ATTATATAAATATAAAGTAGTAAAAATTGAACCATTAGGAGTAGCACCCACCAAGGCAAAGAGAAGAGTG
GTGCAGAGAGAAAAAAGAGCAGTGGGAATAGGAGCTTTGTTCCTTGGGTTCTTGGGAGCAGCAGGAAGCA
CTATGGGCGCAGCGTCAATGACGCTGACGGTACAGGCCAGACAATTATTGTCTGGTATAGTGCAGCAGCA
GAACAATTTGCTGAGGGCTATTGAGGCGCAACAGCATCTGTTGCAACTCACAGTCTGGGGCATCAAGCAG
CTCCAGGCAAGAATCCTGGCTGTGGAAAGATACCTAAAGGATCAACAGCTCCTGGGGATTTGGGGTTGCT
CTGGAAAACTCATTTGCACCACTGCTGTGCCTTGGAATGCTAGTTGGAGTAATAAATCTCTGGAACAGAT
TTGGAATCACACGACCTGGATGGAGTGGGACAGAGAAATTAACAATTACACAAGCTTAATACACTCCTTA
ATTGAAGAATCGCAAAACCAGCAAGAAAAGAATGAACAAGAATTATTGGAATTAGATAAATGGGCAAGTT
TGTGGAATTGGTTTAACATAACAAATTGGCTGTGGTATATAAAATTATTCATAATGATAGTAGGAGGCTT
GGTAGGTTTAAGAATAGTTTTTGCTGTACTTTCTATAGTGAATAGAGTTAGGCAGGGATATTCACCATTA
TCGTTTCAGACCCACCTCCCAACCCCGAGGGGACCCGACAGGCCCGAAGGAATAGAAGAAGAAGGTGGAG
AGAGAGACAGAGACAGATCCATTCGATTAGTGAACGGATCTCGACGGTATCGGTTAACTTTTAAAAGAAA
AGGGGGGATTGGGGGGTACAGTGCAGGGGAAAGAATAGTAGACATAATAGCAACAGACATACAAACTAAA
GAATTACAAAAACAAATTACAAAAATTCAAAATTTTATCGATCACGAGACTAGCCTCGAGCTGGCTGCAG
TAACGCCATTTTGCAAGGCATGGAAAAATACCAAACCAAGAATAGAGAAGTTCAGATCAAGGGCGGGTAC
ATGAAAATAGCTAACGTTGGGCCAAACAGGATATCTGCGGTGAGCAGTTTCGGCCCCGGCCCGGGGCCAA
GAACAGATGGTCACCGCAGTTTCGGCCCCGGCCCGAGGCCAAGAACAGATGGTCCCCAGATATGGCCCAA
CCCTCAGCAGTTTCTTAAGACCCATCAGATGTTTCCAGGCTCCCCCAAGGACCTGAAATGACCCTGCGCC
TTATTTGAATTAACCAATCAGCCTGCTTCTCGCTTCTGTTCGCGCGCTTCTGCTTCCCGAGCTCTATAAA
AGAGCTCACAACCCCTCACTCGGCGCGCCAGTCCTCCGACAGACTGAGTCGGCCGGTCGAATCAAGCTTA
TCGATACCGTCGACGCCACCATGAACGACTTCGGCATCAAGAACATGGACCAGGTGGCCCCTGTGGCCAA
CAGCTATAGAGGCACCCTGAAGAGACAGCCCGCCTTCGATACCTTCGACGGCAGCCTGTTTGCCGTGTTT
CCCAGCCTGAACGAGGAACAGACCCTGCAAGAAGTGCCCACCGGCCTGGATAGCATCAGCCACGATTCTG
CCAACTGCGAGCTGCCTCTGCTGACCCCTTGTAGCAAGGCCGTGATGTCTCAGGCCCTGAAGGCCACCTT
CAGCGGCTTCAAGAAAGAGCAGCGGAGACTGGGCATCCCCAAGAATCCTTGGCTTTGGAGCGAGCAGCAA
GTGTGCCAATGGCTGCTGTGGGCCACCAACGAGTTCAGCCTGGTCAACGTGAACCTCCAGAGATTCGGCA
TGAACGGCCAGATGCTGTGCAACCTGGGCAAAGAGCGGTTCCTGGAACTGGCCCCTGATTTCGTGGGCGA
CATTCTGTGGGAGCACCTGGAACAGATGATCAAAGAGAATCAAGAGAAAACCGAGGACCAGTACGAGGAA
AACAGCCACCTGACCAGCGTGCCCCACTGGATCAACTCTAACACCCTCGGCTTCGGCACAGAGCAGGCCC
CTTATGGAATGCAGACCCAGAACTACCCCAAAGGCGGCCTGCTGGACAGCATGTGTCCTGCCTCTACACC
TAGCGTGCTGAGCAGCGAGCAAGAGTTCCAGATGTTCCCCAAGAGCAGACTGTCCAGCGTGTCCGTGACC
TACTGTAGCGTGTCCCAGGATTTCCCCGGCAGCAACCTGAACCTGCTGACCAACAATAGCGGCACCCCTA
AGGACCACGACAGCCCTGAAAATGGCGCCGACAGCTTCGAGAGCAGCGATAGCCTGCTCCAGAGCTGGAA
TAGCCAGTCCTCTCTGCTGGACGTGCAGCGGGTGCCATCCTTTGAGAGCTTCGAGGACGATTGCAGCCAG
AGCCTGTGCCTGAACAAGCCCACCATGAGCTTCAAGGACTACATCCAAGAGCGGAGCGACCCCGTGGAAC
AGGGAAAGCCTGTTATTCCTGCCGCCGTGCTGGCTGGCTTTACAGGATCTGGACCTATCCAGCTGTGGCA
GTTTCTGCTGGAACTGCTGAGCGACAAGAGCTGCCAGAGCTTCATCAGCTGGACAGGCGACGGCTGGGAG
TTCAAACTGGCCGATCCTGATGAGGTGGCCAGACGCTGGGGCAAGAGAAAGAACAAGCCTAAGATGAACT
ACGAGAAGCTGAGCAGAGGCCTGCGGTACTACTACGACAAGAACATCATCCACAAGACCAGCGGCAAGCG
CTACGTGTACAGATTCGTGTGCGACCTCCAGAATCTGCTGGGCTTCACCCCTGAAGAACTGCACGCCATT
CTGGGCGTGCAGCCCGATACAGAGGATTGATAAGGATCCCCCGGGCTGCAGGAATTCGAGCATCTTACCG
CCATTTATTCCCATATTTGTTCTGTTTTTCTTGATTTGGGTATACATTTAAATGTTAATAAAACAAAATG
GTGGGGCAATCATTTACATTTTTAGGGATATGTAATTACTAGTTCAGGTGTATTGCCACAAGACAAACAT
GTTAAGAAACTTTCCCGTTATTTACGCTCTGTTCCTGTTAATCAACCTCTGGATTACAAAATTTGTGAAA
GATTGACTGATATTCTTAACTATGTTGCTCCTTTTACGCTGTGTGGATATGCTGCTTTAATGCCTCTGTA
TCATGCTATTGCTTCCCGTACGGCTTTCGTTTTCTCCTCCTTGTATAAATCCTGGTTGCTGTCTCTTTAT
GAGGAGTTGTGGCCCGTTGTCCGTCAACGTGGCGTGGTGTGCTCTGTGTTTGCTGACGCAACCCCCACTG
GCTGGGGCATTGCCACCACCTGTCAACTCCTTTCTGGGACTTTCGCTTTCCCCCTCCCGATCGCCACGGC
AGAACTCATCGCCGCCTGCCTTGCCCGCTGCTGGACAGGGGCTAGGTTGCTGGGCACTGATAATTCCGTG
GTGTTGTCGGGGAAGCTGACGTCCTTTGCAATTCGATATCAAGCTGTACCTTCTAGATGTACATATTGCG
TAGCGCTTCTAGACCAATGACTTACAAGGCAGCTGTAGATCTTAGCCACTTTTTAAAAGAAAAGGGGGGA
CTGGAAGGGCTAATTCACTCCCAACGAAGACAAGATCTGCTTTTTGCTTGTACTGGGTCTCTCTGGTTAG
ACCAGATCTGAGCCTGGGAGCTCTCTGGCTAACTAGGGAACCCACTGCTTAAGCCTCAATAAAGCTTGCC
TTGAGTGCTTCAAGTAGTGTGTGCCCGTCTGTTGTGTGACTCTGGTAACTAGAGATCCCTCAGACCCTTT
TAGTCAGTGTGGAAAATCTCTAGCAGTAGTAGTTCATGTCATCTTATTATTCAGTATTTATAACTTGCAA
AGAAATGAATATCAGAGAGTGAGAGGAACTTGTTTATTGCAGCTTATAATGGTTACAAATAAAGCAATAG
CATCACAAATTTCACAAATAAAGCATTTTTTTCACTGCATTCTAGTTGTGGTTTGTCCAAACTCATCAAT
GTATCTTATCATGTCTGGCTCTAGCTATCCCGCCCCTAACTCCGCCCATCCCGCCCCTAACTCCGCCCAG
TTCCGCCCATTCTCCGCCCCATGGCTGACTAATTTTTTTTATTTATGCAGAGGCCGAGGCCGCCTCGGCC
TCTGAGCTATTCCAGAAGTAGTGAGGAGGCTTTTTTGGAGGCCTAGGGACGTACCCAATTCGCCCTATAG
TGAGTCGTATTACGCGCGCTCACTGGCCGTCGTTTTACAACGTCGTGACTGGGAAAACCCTGGCGTTACC
CAACTTAATCGCCTTGCAGCACATCCCCCTTTCGCCAGCTGGCGTAATAGCGAAGAGGCCCGCACCGATC
GCCCTTCCCAACAGTTGCGCAGCCTGAATGGCGAATGGG
[124 nt withheld, positions 5360-5483]
C
[91 nt withheld, positions 5485-5575]
A
[49 nt withheld, positions 5577-5625]
CCTTTGACGTTGGAGTCCACGTTCTTT
[37 nt withheld, positions 5653-5689]
ACCCTATCTCGGTCTATTCTTTTGATTTATAAGGGATTTTGCCGATTTCGGCCTATTGGTTAAAAAATGA
GCTGATTTAACAAAAATTTAACGCGAATTTTAACAAAATATTAACGCTTACAATTTAGGTGGCACTTTTC
GGGGAAATGTGCGCGGAACCCCTATTTGTTTATTTTTCTAAATACATTCAAATATGTATCCGCTCATGAG
ACAATAACCCTGATAAATGCTTCAATAATATTGAAAAAGGAAGAGTATGAGTATTCAACATTTCCGTGTC
GCCCTTATTCCCTTTTTTGCGGCATTTTGCCTTCCTGTTTTTGCTCACCCAGAAACGCTGGTGAAAGTAA
AAGATGCTGAAGATCAGTTGGGTGCACGAGTGGGTTACATCGAACTGGATCTCAACAGCGGTAAGATCCT
TGAGAGTTTTCGCCCCGAAGAACGTTTTCCAATGATGAGCACTTTTAAAGTTCTGCTATGTGGCGCGGTA
TTATCCCGTATTGACGCCGGGCAAGAGCAACTCGGTCGCCGCATACACTATTCTCAGAATGACTTGGTTG
AGTACTCACCAGTCACAGAAAAGCATCTTACGGATGGCATGACAGTAAGAGAATTATGCAGTGCTGCCAT
AACCATGAGTGATAACACTGCGGCCAACTTACTTCTGACAACGATCGGAGGACCGAAGGAGCTAACCGCT
TTTTTGCACAACATGGGGGATCATGTAACTCGCCTTGATCGTTGGGAACCGGAGCTGAATGAAGCCATAC
CAAACGACGAGCGTGACACCACGATGCCTGTAGCAATGGCAACAACGTTGCGCAAACTATTAACTGGCGA
ACTACTTACTCTAGCTTCCCGGCAACAATTAATAGACTGGATGGAGGCGGATAAAGTTGCAGGACCACTT
CTGCGCTCGGCCCTTCCGGCTGGCTGGTTTATTGCTGATAAATCTGGAGCCGGTGAGCGTGGGTCTCGCG
GTATCATTGCAGCACTGGGGCCAGATGGTAAGCCCTCCCGTATCGTAGTTATCTACACGACGGGGAGTCA
GGCAACTATGGATGAACGAAATAGACAGATCGCTGAGATAGGTGCCTCACTGATTAAGCATTGGTAACTG
TCAGACCAAGTTTACTCATATATACTTTAGATTGATTTAAAACTTCATTTTTAATTTAAAAGGATCTAGG
TGAAGATCCTTTTTGATAATCTCATGACCAAAATCCCTTAACGTGAGTTTTCGTTCCACTGAGCGTCAGA
CCCCGTAGAAAAGATCAAAGGATCTTCTTGAGATCCTTTTTTTCTGCGCGTAATCTGCTGCTTGCAAACA
AAAAAACCACCGCTACCAGCGGTGGTTTGTTTGCCGGATCAAGAGCTACCAACTCTTTTTCCGAAGGTAA
CTGGCTTCAGCAGAGCGCAGATACCAAATACTGTTCTTCTAGTGTAGCCGTAGTTAGGCCACCACTTCAA
GAACTCTGTAGCACCGCCTACATACCTCGCTCTGCTAATCCTGTTACCAGTGGCTGCTGCCAGTGGCGAT
AAGTCGTGTCTTACCGGGTTGGACTCAAGACGATAGTTACCGGATAAGGCGCAGCGGTCGGGCTGAACGG
GGGGTTCGTGCACACAGCCCAGCTTGGAGCGAACGACCTACACCGAACTGAGATACCTACAGCGTGAGCT
ATGAGAAAGCGCCACGCTTCCCGAAGGGAGAAAGGCGGACAGGTATCCGGTAAGCGGCAGGGTCGGAACA
GGAGAGCGCACGAGGGAGCTTCCAGGGGGAAACGCCTGGTATCTTTATAGTCCTGTCGGGTTTCGCCACC
TCTGACTTGAGCGTCGATTTTTGTGATGCTCGTCAGGGGGGCGGAGCCTATGGAAAAACGCCAGCAACGC
GGCCTTTTTACGGTTCCTGGCCTTTTGCTGGCCTTTTGCTCACATGTTCTTTCCTGCGTTATCCCCTGAT
TCTGTGGATAACCGTATTACCGCCTTTGAGTGAGCTGATACCGCTCGCCGCAGCCGAACGACCGAGCGCA
GCGAGTCAGTGAGCGAGGAAGCGGAAGAGCGCCCAATACGCAAACCGCCTCTCCCCGCGCGTTGGCCGAT
TCATTAATGCAGCTGGCACGACAGGTTTCCCGACTGGAAAGCGGGCAGTGAGCGCAACGCAATTAATGTG
AGTTAGCTCACTCATTAGGCACCCCAGGCTTTACACTTTATGCTTCCGGCTCGTATGTTGTGTGGAATTG
TGAGCGGATAACAATTTCACACAGGAAACAGCTATGACCATGATTACGCCAAGCGCGCAATTAACCCTCA
CTAAAGGGAACAAAAGCTGGAGCTGCA
Features (pLannotate 1.2.2; 28 found; start..end, strand, type, name):
      8..234     +  promoter       RSV promoter: Rous sarcoma virus enhancer/promoter
    235..415     +  LTR            5' LTR (truncated): truncated 5' long terminal repeat (LTR) from HIV-1
    462..587     +  misc_feature   HIV-1 Ψ: packaging signal of human immunodeficiency virus type 1
    571..934     +  CDS            HIV-1 gag (fragment): gag protein from human immunodeficiency virus 1; gag
   1080..1313    +  misc_feature   RRE: The Rev response element (RRE) of HIV-1 allows for Rev-dependent mRNA export from the nucleus to the cytoplasm.
   1690..1790    +  CDS            Rev (fragment): human immunodeficiency virus 1 (HIV-1) Rev protein; rev; enhances nuclear export of unspliced and incompletely spliced viral mRNAs
   1809..1926    +  misc_feature   cPPT/CTS: central polypurine tract and central termination sequence of HIV-1
   1960..2361    +  promoter       SFFV promoter: spleen focus-forming virus long terminal repeat (LTR) promoter
   2371..2394    +  misc_feature   MCS (fragment): pBluescript multiple cloning site
   2401..3807    +  CDS            ETS2: ETS2_HUMAN - Experimental evidence at protein level: Swiss-Prot protein existence level 1. Transcription factor activating transcription. Binds specifically the DNA GGAA/T core motif (Ets-binding site or EBS) in gene promoters and stimulates transcription. From Homo sapiens (Human).
   3814..3839    +  misc_feature   MCS (fragment): pBluescript multiple cloning site
   3839..3898    +  CDS            S (fragment): HBSAG_WHV6 - Experimental evidence at transcript level: Swiss-Prot protein existence level 2. The middle envelope protein plays an important role in the budding of the virion. It is involved in the induction of budding in a nucleocapsid independent way. In this process the majority of envelope proteins bud to form subviral lipoprotein particles of 22 nm of diameter that do not contain a nucleocapsid (By similarity). From Woodchuck hepatitis B virus (isolate w64/pWS23) (WHV).
   4030..4433    +  misc_feature   WPRE: woodchuck hepatitis virus posttranscriptional regulatory element
   4491..4550    +  CDS            nef (fragment): NEF_HV1Z2 - Experimental evidence at protein level: Swiss-Prot protein existence level 1. Extracellular Nef protein targets CD4(+) T-lymphocytes for apoptosis by interacting with CXCR4 surface receptors. From Human immunodeficiency virus type 1 group M subtype D (isolate Z2/CDC-Z34) (HIV-1).
   4552..4785    +  LTR            3' LTR (ΔU3): self-inactivating 3' long terminal repeat (LTR) from HIV-1
   4857..4978    +  polyA_signal   SV40 poly(A) signal: SV40 polyadenylation signal
   5018..5153    +  rep_origin     SV40 ori: SV40 origin of replication
   5174..5192    -  promoter       T7 promoter: promoter for bacteriophage T7 RNA polymerase
   5200..5355    +  CDS            lacZα (fragment): LacZα fragment of β-galactosidase; lacZ fragment
   5360..5788    +  rep_origin     f1 ori (sequence partly withheld): f1 bacteriophage origin of replication; arrow indicates direction of (+) strand synthesis
   5841..5945    +  promoter       AmpR promoter: bla
   5946..6806    +  CDS            AmpR: β-lactamase; bla; confers resistance to ampicillin, carbenicillin, and related antibiotics
   6977..7565    +  rep_origin     ori: high-copy-number ColE1/pMB1/pBR322/pUC origin of replication
   7748..7840    +  CDS            lacI (fragment): lac repressor; lacI; The lac repressor binds to the lac operator to inhibit transcription in E. coli. This inhibition can be relieved by adding lactose or isopropyl-β-D-thiogalactopyranoside (IPTG).
   7853..7874    +  protein_bind   CAP binding site: CAP binding activates transcription in the presence of cAMP. E. coli catabolite activator protein
   7889..7919    +  promoter       lac promoter: promoter for the E. coli lac operon
   7927..7943    +  protein_bind   lac operator: The lac repressor binds to the lac operator to inhibit transcription in E. coli. This inhibition can be relieved by adding lactose or isopropyl-β-D-thiogalactopyranoside (IPTG). lac repressor encoded by lacI
   7988..8006    +  promoter       T3 promoter: promoter for bacteriophage T3 RNA polymerase
