[The description below was written by a language model from this plasmid's Addgene catalogue record and pLannotate feature annotations shown in this document.]
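Description:
SFFV-ETS2-Brd 184 is a lentiviral transfer plasmid built on the SFFV-MCS backbone that expresses the human transcription factor ETS2 together with a construct-specific DNA barcode. It is propagated in E. coli through a high-copy ColE1/pUC-type origin and selected with ampicillin via the β-lactamase gene. The backbone also carries an f1 origin, an SV40 origin and poly(A) signal, and remnants of a pBluescript-type cloning region (lac promoter/operator, lacZα fragment, T3 and T7 promoters). No mammalian selection marker or fluorescent reporter appears in the feature table.

The viral portion has a third-generation, self-inactivating layout. An RSV promoter fused to a truncated HIV-1 5' LTR drives Tat-independent genomic RNA synthesis in packaging cells, followed by the Ψ packaging signal with a gag fragment, the Rev response element for nuclear export, and the cPPT/CTS, which aids nuclear import of the reverse-transcribed genome. The ΔU3 3' LTR inactivates the viral promoter after integration, so expression depends on the internal spleen focus-forming virus (SFFV) promoter, a strong promoter often favoured in haematopoietic cells. It drives the ETS2 coding sequence, flanked by cloning-site fragments, with a downstream WPRE to enhance transcript stability and expression. The small WHV S and nef "CDS" hits are likely annotation artefacts of sequence flanking the WPRE and the 3' LTR.

According to the depositor, the barcode was cloned into an XbaI site after the WPRE (SFFV–TF–WPRE–barcode); it is not annotated separately in the feature table. Sitting near the 3' end of the transcript, it should allow the delivered factor to be identified from expressed RNA. The associated publication is a pooled, combinatorial transcription factor screen for immune cell reprogramming.
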