Addgene plasmid #219143: SFFV-ETS2-Brd 184
Purpose: Transcription factor ETS2 with a specific barcode assigned.
Depositing lab: Filipe Pereira. Depositing organization: Center for Neuroscience and Cell Biology, University of Coimbra. Publication: A combinatorial transcription factor screening platform for immune cell reprogramming. Kurochkin I, Altman AR, Caiado I, Pertiga-Cabral D, Halitzki E, Minaeva M, Zimmermannova O, Henriques-Oliveira L, Klein D, Nair M, Oliveira D, Cajal LR, Knittel R, Feick C, Ringner M, Martin M, Cirovic B, Pires CF, Rosa FF, Sitnicka E, Theis FJ, Pereira CF. Cell Syst. 2026 Jan 21;17(1):101457. doi: 10.1016/j.cels.2025.101457. Epub 2026 Jan 14. PubMed 41539305.
Backbone
  Vector backbone: SFFV-MCS
  Backbone size w/o insert (bp): 6611
  Vector type: Lentiviral
Growth in bacteria
  Bacterial resistance: Ampicillin, 100 μg/mL
  Growth temperature: 37°C
  Growth strain: NEB Stable
  Copy number: High Copy
Gene/Insert
  Gene/Insert name: ETS2
  Species: H. sapiens (human)
  Insert size (bp): 1410
  Entrez Gene: ETS2 (a.k.a. ETS2IT1)
  Promoter: The spleen focus-forming virus (SFFV) promoter
  Cloning method: Other
Terms and licenses: Academic/Nonprofit Terms; Industry Terms: Not Available to Industry
Depositor comments: Barcode sequence cloned into XbaI restriction site. Design of plasmid is as follows: SFFV-[TF sequence]-WPRE-[Barcode sequence].
How to cite: SFFV-ETS2-Brd 184 was a gift from Filipe Pereira (Addgene plasmid # 219143 ; http://n2t.net/addgene:219143 ; RRID:Addgene_219143)
