>Addgene plasmid #219143 | SFFV-ETS2-Brd 184 | depositor partial sequence | sequence record 427909 | TF ORF
ATGAATGATTTCGGAATCAAGAATATGGACCAGGTAGCCCCTGTGGCTAACAGTTACAGAGGGACACTCA
AGCGCCAGCCAGCCTTTGACACCTTTGATGGGTCCCTGTTTGCTGTTTTTCCTTCTCTAAATGAAGAGCA
AACACTGCAAGAAGTGCCAACAGGCTTGGATTCCATTTCTCATGACTCCGCCAACTGTGAATTGCCTTTG
TTAACCCCGTGCAGCAAGGCTGTGATGAGTCAAGCCTTAAAAGCTACCTTCAGTGGCTTCAAAAAGGAAC
AGCGGCGCCTGGGCATTCCAAAGAACCCCTGGCTGTGGAGTGAGCAACAGGTATGCCAGTGGCTTCTCTG
GGCCACCAATGAGTTCAGTCTGGTGAACGTGAATCTGCAGAGGTTCGGCATGAATGGCCAGATGCTGTGT
AACCTTGGCAAGGAACGCTTTCTGGAGCTGGCACCTGACTTTGTGGGTGACATTCTCTGGGAACATCTGG
AGCAAATGATCAAAGAAAACCAAGAAAAGACAGAAGATCAATATGAAGAAAATTCACACCTCACCTCCGT
TCCTCATTGGATTAACAGCAATACATTAGGTTTTGGCACAGAGCAGGCGCCCTATGGAATGCAGACACAG
AATTACCCCAAAGGCGGCCTCCTGGACAGCATGTGTCCGGCCTCCACACCCAGCGTACTCAGCTCTGAGC
AGGAGTTTCAGATGTTCCCCAAGTCTCGGCTCAGCTCCGTCAGCGTCACCTACTGCTCTGTCAGTCAGGA
CTTCCCAGGCAGCAACTTGAATTTGCTCACCAACAATTCTGGGACGCCCAAAGACCACGACTCCCCTGAG
AACGGTGCGGACAGCTTCGAGAGCTCAGACTCCCTCCTCCAGTCCTGGAACAGCCAGTCGTCCTTGCTGG
ATGTGCAACGGGTTCCTTCCTTCGAGAGCTTCGAAGATGACTGCAGCCAGTCTCTCTGCCTCAATAAGCC
AACCATGTCTTTCAAGGATTACATCCAAGAGAGGAGTGACCCGGTGGAGCAAGGCAAACCAGTTATACCT
GCAGCTGTGCTGGCCGGCTTCACAGGAAGTGGACCTATTCAGCTGTGGCAGTTTCTCCTGGAGCTGCTAT
CAGACAAATCCTGCCAGTCATTCATCAGCTGGACTGGAGACGGATGGGAGTTTAAGCTCGCCGACCCCGA
TGAGGTGGCCCGCCGGTGGGGAAAGAGGAAAAATAAGCCCAAGATGAACTACGAGAAGCTGAGCCGGGGC
TTACGCTACTATTACGACAAGAACATCATCCACAAGACGTCGGGGAAGCGCTACGTGTACCGCTTCGTGT
GCGACCTCCAGAACTTGCTGGGGTTCACGCCCGAGGAACTGCACGCCATCCTGGGCGTCCAGCCAGACAC
GGAGGACTGA
