>Addgene plasmid #219143 | SFFV-ETS2-Brd 184 | depositor partial sequence | sequence record 427910 | Barcode sequence
TGTACATATTGCGTAGCGCT
